Addgene plasmid #175872: ZMAT4.1.2-gDNA
Purpose: CRISPR/Cas9 plasmid to create GFP fusion proteins
Depositing lab: Barbara Stranger & Kevin White. Depositing organization: University of Chicago.
Backbone
  Vector backbone: pX462
  Backbone manufacturer: addgene ID: 62987
  Vector type: CRISPR
Growth in bacteria
  Bacterial resistance: Ampicillin, 100 μg/mL
  Growth temperature: 37°C
  Growth strain: DH5alpha
  Copy number: High Copy
Gene/Insert
  Gene/Insert name: ZMAT4-Nickase2
  gRNA/shRNA sequence: TCTTCAGGCTATAAGACAGA(AGG)
  Species: H. sapiens (human)
  Cloning method: Restriction Enzyme; 5′ cloning site BbsI (destroyed during cloning); 3′ cloning site BbsI (destroyed during cloning)
Terms and licenses: Academic/Nonprofit Terms; Industry Terms: Not Available to Industry
Depositor comments: gRNA sequence also includes uncloned PAM
How to cite: ZMAT4.1.2-gDNA was a gift from Barbara Stranger & Kevin White (Addgene plasmid # 175872 ; http://n2t.net/addgene:175872 ; RRID:Addgene_175872)
