[The description below was written by a language model from this plasmid's Addgene catalogue record and pLannotate feature annotations shown in this document.]
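Description:
ZMAT4.1.2-gDNA is a mammalian CRISPR/Cas9 expression plasmid built on the pX462 backbone, carrying a single guide RNA directed against the human ZMAT4 gene. The guide was inserted between the two BbsI sites of the backbone, which were destroyed in the process. It sits downstream of the human U6 RNA polymerase III promoter and directly upstream of the Streptococcus pyogenes gRNA scaffold. The depositor notes that the listed guide sequence includes a PAM that is not part of the cloned oligonucleotide.

A second cassette uses a CMV enhancer, chicken β-actin promoter and hybrid intron to express S. pyogenes Cas9 fused to a nucleoplasmin nuclear localization signal. This is followed in the same transcription unit by a puromycin N-acetyltransferase coding sequence and a bGH polyadenylation signal, allowing puromycin selection of transfected cells. The insert name "Nickase2" and the D10A annotation on the N-terminal part of Cas9 in the depositor sequence indicate the nickase form. That form cuts only one strand and is normally used with a paired guide plasmid to produce offset nicks. The stated purpose is creation of GFP fusion proteins, presumably by knock-in tagging at the ZMAT4 locus. No GFP or donor template is annotated on this plasmid, so any donor would have to come from a separate construct.

The plasmid replicates in E. coli at high copy from a ColE1/pUC-type origin under ampicillin selection, and it also carries an f1/M13 phage origin. A single AAV2 ITR is annotated as a backbone remnant. The two sequence records differ slightly in length (9,127 versus 9,178 nt) and in some annotation calls, but they describe the same overall architecture.
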