Features (pLannotate 1.2.2; 19 found; start..end, strand, type, name):
      1..76      +  misc_RNA       gRNA scaffold: guide RNA scaffold for the Streptococcus pyogenes CRISPR/Cas9 system
     83..126     +  misc_RNA       gRNA scaffold (fragment): guide RNA scaffold for the Streptococcus pyogenes CRISPR/Cas9 system
    173..458     +  enhancer       CMV enhancer: human cytomegalovirus immediate early enhancer; contains an 18-bp deletion relative to the standard CMV enhancer
    460..737     +  promoter       chicken β-actin promoter: No description available
    738..966     +  intron         hybrid intron: hybrid between chicken β-actin (CBA) and minute virus of mice (MMV) introns (Gray et al., 2011)
   1104..2705    +  CDS            dCas9(N): N-terminal portion of catalytically inactive Streptococcus pyogenes dCas9 carrying the D10A mutation (Zetsche et al., 2015)
   2706..5204    +  CDS            Cas9(C): C-terminal portion of Streptococcus pyogenes Cas9 (Zetsche et al., 2015)
   5205..5252    +  CDS            nucleoplasmin NLS: bipartite nuclear localization signal from nucleoplasmin
   5322..5921    +  CDS            PuroR (fragment): puromycin N-acetyltransferase; pac from Streptomyces; confers resistance to puromycin
   5955..6066    +  polyA_signal   bGH poly(A) signal: bovine growth hormone polyadenylation signal
   6171..6311    +  repeat_region  AAV2 ITR: inverted terminal repeat of adeno-associated virus serotype 2 inverted
   6316..6367    -  misc_feature   bom (fragment): basis of mobility region from pBR322
   6386..6766    +  rep_origin     M13 ori (sequence partly withheld): M13 bacteriophage origin of replication; arrow indicates direction of (+) strand synthesis
   6842..6891    -  misc_feature   bom (fragment): basis of mobility region from pBR322
   6993..7028    -  CDS            rop (fragment): Rop protein, which maintains plasmids at low copy number; rop
   7123..7227    +  promoter       AmpR promoter: bla
   7228..8088    +  CDS            AmpR: β-lactamase; bla; confers resistance to ampicillin, carbenicillin, and related antibiotics
   8259..8847    +  rep_origin     ori: high-copy-number ColE1/pMB1/pBR322/pUC origin of replication
   8909..9149    +  promoter       U6 promoter: RNA polymerase III promoter for human U6 snRNA
>Addgene plasmid #175872 | ZMAT4.1.2-gDNA | depositor full sequence | sequence record 340967 | Full Sequence
GTTTTAGAGCTAGAAATAGCAAGTTAAAATAAGGCTAGTCCGTTATCAACTTGAAAAAGTGGCACCGAGT
CGGTGCTTTTTTGTTTTAGAGCTAGAAATAGCAAGTTAAAATAAGGCTAGTCCGTTTTTAGCGCGTGCGC
CAATTCTGCAGACAAATGGCTCTAGAGGTACCCGTTACATAACTTACGGTAAATGGCCCGCCTGGCTGAC
CGCCCAACGACCCCCGCCCATTGACGTCAATAGTAACGCCAATAGGGACTTTCCATTGACGTCAATGGGT
GGAGTATTTACGGTAAACTGCCCACTTGGCAGTACATCAAGTGTATCATATGCCAAGTACGCCCCCTATT
GACGTCAATGACGGTAAATGGCCCGCCTGGCATTGTGCCCAGTACATGACCTTATGGGACTTTCCTACTT
GGCAGTACATCTACGTATTAGTCATCGCTATTACCATGGTCGAGGTGAGCCCCACGTTCTGCTTCACTCT
CCCCATCTCCCCCCCCTCCCCACCCCCAATTTTGTATTTATTTATTTTTTAATTATTTTGTGCAGCGATG
GGGGCGGGGGGGGGGGGGGGGCGCGCGCCAGGCGGGGCGGGGCGGGGCGAGGGGCGGGGCGGGGCGAGGC
GGAGAGGTGCGGCGGCAGCCAATCAGAGCGGCGCGCTCCGAAAGTTTCCTTTTATGGCGAGGCGGCGGCG
GCGGCGGCCCTATAAAAAGCGAAGCGCGCGGCGGGCGGGAGTCGCTGCGACGCTGCCTTCGCCCCGTGCC
CCGCTCCGCCGCCGCCTCGCGCCGCCCGCCCCGGCTCTGACTGACCGCGTTACTCCCACAGGTGAGCGGG
CGGGACGGCCCTTCTCCTCCGGGCTGTAATTAGCTGAGCAAGAGGTAAGGGTTTAAGGGATGGTTGGTTG
GTGGGGTATTAATGTTTAATTACCTGGAGCACCTGCCTGAAATCACTTTTTTTCAGGTTGGACCGGTGCC
ACCATGGACTATAAGGACCACGACGGAGACTACAAGGATCATGATATTGATTACAAAGACGATGACGATA
AGATGGCCCCAAAGAAGAAGCGGAAGGTCGGTATCCACGGAGTCCCAGCAGCCGACAAGAAGTACAGCAT
CGGCCTGGCCATCGGCACCAACTCTGTGGGCTGGGCCGTGATCACCGACGAGTACAAGGTGCCCAGCAAG
AAATTCAAGGTGCTGGGCAACACCGACCGGCACAGCATCAAGAAGAACCTGATCGGAGCCCTGCTGTTCG
ACAGCGGCGAAACAGCCGAGGCCACCCGGCTGAAGAGAACCGCCAGAAGAAGATACACCAGACGGAAGAA
CCGGATCTGCTATCTGCAAGAGATCTTCAGCAACGAGATGGCCAAGGTGGACGACAGCTTCTTCCACAGA
CTGGAAGAGTCCTTCCTGGTGGAAGAGGATAAGAAGCACGAGCGGCACCCCATCTTCGGCAACATCGTGG
ACGAGGTGGCCTACCACGAGAAGTACCCCACCATCTACCACCTGAGAAAGAAACTGGTGGACAGCACCGA
CAAGGCCGACCTGCGGCTGATCTATCTGGCCCTGGCCCACATGATCAAGTTCCGGGGCCACTTCCTGATC
GAGGGCGACCTGAACCCCGACAACAGCGACGTGGACAAGCTGTTCATCCAGCTGGTGCAGACCTACAACC
AGCTGTTCGAGGAAAACCCCATCAACGCCAGCGGCGTGGACGCCAAGGCCATCCTGTCTGCCAGACTGAG
CAAGAGCAGACGGCTGGAAAATCTGATCGCCCAGCTGCCCGGCGAGAAGAAGAATGGCCTGTTCGGAAAC
CTGATTGCCCTGAGCCTGGGCCTGACCCCCAACTTCAAGAGCAACTTCGACCTGGCCGAGGATGCCAAAC
TGCAGCTGAGCAAGGACACCTACGACGACGACCTGGACAACCTGCTGGCCCAGATCGGCGACCAGTACGC
CGACCTGTTTCTGGCCGCCAAGAACCTGTCCGACGCCATCCTGCTGAGCGACATCCTGAGAGTGAACACC
GAGATCACCAAGGCCCCCCTGAGCGCCTCTATGATCAAGAGATACGACGAGCACCACCAGGACCTGACCC
TGCTGAAAGCTCTCGTGCGGCAGCAGCTGCCTGAGAAGTACAAAGAGATTTTCTTCGACCAGAGCAAGAA
CGGCTACGCCGGCTACATTGACGGCGGAGCCAGCCAGGAAGAGTTCTACAAGTTCATCAAGCCCATCCTG
GAAAAGATGGACGGCACCGAGGAACTGCTCGTGAAGCTGAACAGAGAGGACCTGCTGCGGAAGCAGCGGA
CCTTCGACAACGGCAGCATCCCCCACCAGATCCACCTGGGAGAGCTGCACGCCATTCTGCGGCGGCAGGA
AGATTTTTACCCATTCCTGAAGGACAACCGGGAAAAGATCGAGAAGATCCTGACCTTCCGCATCCCCTAC
TACGTGGGCCCTCTGGCCAGGGGAAACAGCAGATTCGCCTGGATGACCAGAAAGAGCGAGGAAACCATCA
CCCCCTGGAACTTCGAGGAAGTGGTGGACAAGGGCGCTTCCGCCCAGAGCTTCATCGAGCGGATGACCAA
CTTCGATAAGAACCTGCCCAACGAGAAGGTGCTGCCCAAGCACAGCCTGCTGTACGAGTACTTCACCGTG
TATAACGAGCTGACCAAAGTGAAATACGTGACCGAGGGAATGAGAAAGCCCGCCTTCCTGAGCGGCGAGC
AGAAAAAGGCCATCGTGGACCTGCTGTTCAAGACCAACCGGAAAGTGACCGTGAAGCAGCTGAAAGAGGA
CTACTTCAAGAAAATCGAGTGCTTCGACTCCGTGGAAATCTCCGGCGTGGAAGATCGGTTCAACGCCTCC
CTGGGCACATACCACGATCTGCTGAAAATTATCAAGGACAAGGACTTCCTGGACAATGAGGAAAACGAGG
ACATTCTGGAAGATATCGTGCTGACCCTGACACTGTTTGAGGACAGAGAGATGATCGAGGAACGGCTGAA
AACCTATGCCCACCTGTTCGACGACAAAGTGATGAAGCAGCTGAAGCGGCGGAGATACACCGGCTGGGGC
AGGCTGAGCCGGAAGCTGATCAACGGCATCCGGGACAAGCAGTCCGGCAAGACAATCCTGGATTTCCTGA
AGTCCGACGGCTTCGCCAACAGAAACTTCATGCAGCTGATCCACGACGACAGCCTGACCTTTAAAGAGGA
CATCCAGAAAGCCCAGGTGTCCGGCCAGGGCGATAGCCTGCACGAGCACATTGCCAATCTGGCCGGCAGC
CCCGCCATTAAGAAGGGCATCCTGCAGACAGTGAAGGTGGTGGACGAGCTCGTGAAAGTGATGGGCCGGC
ACAAGCCCGAGAACATCGTGATCGAAATGGCCAGAGAGAACCAGACCACCCAGAAGGGACAGAAGAACAG
CCGCGAGAGAATGAAGCGGATCGAAGAGGGCATCAAAGAGCTGGGCAGCCAGATCCTGAAAGAACACCCC
GTGGAAAACACCCAGCTGCAGAACGAGAAGCTGTACCTGTACTACCTGCAGAATGGGCGGGATATGTACG
TGGACCAGGAACTGGACATCAACCGGCTGTCCGACTACGATGTGGACCATATCGTGCCTCAGAGCTTTCT
GAAGGACGACTCCATCGACAACAAGGTGCTGACCAGAAGCGACAAGAACCGGGGCAAGAGCGACAACGTG
CCCTCCGAAGAGGTCGTGAAGAAGATGAAGAACTACTGGCGGCAGCTGCTGAACGCCAAGCTGATTACCC
AGAGAAAGTTCGACAATCTGACCAAGGCCGAGAGAGGCGGCCTGAGCGAACTGGATAAGGCCGGCTTCAT
CAAGAGACAGCTGGTGGAAACCCGGCAGATCACAAAGCACGTGGCACAGATCCTGGACTCCCGGATGAAC
ACTAAGTACGACGAGAATGACAAGCTGATCCGGGAAGTGAAAGTGATCACCCTGAAGTCCAAGCTGGTGT
CCGATTTCCGGAAGGATTTCCAGTTTTACAAAGTGCGCGAGATCAACAACTACCACCACGCCCACGACGC
CTACCTGAACGCCGTCGTGGGAACCGCCCTGATCAAAAAGTACCCTAAGCTGGAAAGCGAGTTCGTGTAC
GGCGACTACAAGGTGTACGACGTGCGGAAGATGATCGCCAAGAGCGAGCAGGAAATCGGCAAGGCTACCG
CCAAGTACTTCTTCTACAGCAACATCATGAACTTTTTCAAGACCGAGATTACCCTGGCCAACGGCGAGAT
CCGGAAGCGGCCTCTGATCGAGACAAACGGCGAAACCGGGGAGATCGTGTGGGATAAGGGCCGGGATTTT
GCCACCGTGCGGAAAGTGCTGAGCATGCCCCAAGTGAATATCGTGAAAAAGACCGAGGTGCAGACAGGCG
GCTTCAGCAAAGAGTCTATCCTGCCCAAGAGGAACAGCGATAAGCTGATCGCCAGAAAGAAGGACTGGGA
CCCTAAGAAGTACGGCGGCTTCGACAGCCCCACCGTGGCCTATTCTGTGCTGGTGGTGGCCAAAGTGGAA
AAGGGCAAGTCCAAGAAACTGAAGAGTGTGAAAGAGCTGCTGGGGATCACCATCATGGAAAGAAGCAGCT
TCGAGAAGAATCCCATCGACTTTCTGGAAGCCAAGGGCTACAAAGAAGTGAAAAAGGACCTGATCATCAA
GCTGCCTAAGTACTCCCTGTTCGAGCTGGAAAACGGCCGGAAGAGAATGCTGGCCTCTGCCGGCGAACTG
CAGAAGGGAAACGAACTGGCCCTGCCCTCCAAATATGTGAACTTCCTGTACCTGGCCAGCCACTATGAGA
AGCTGAAGGGCTCCCCCGAGGATAATGAGCAGAAACAGCTGTTTGTGGAACAGCACAAGCACTACCTGGA
CGAGATCATCGAGCAGATCAGCGAGTTCTCCAAGAGAGTGATCCTGGCCGACGCTAATCTGGACAAAGTG
CTGTCCGCCTACAACAAGCACCGGGATAAGCCCATCAGAGAGCAGGCCGAGAATATCATCCACCTGTTTA
CCCTGACCAATCTGGGAGCCCCTGCCGCCTTCAAGTACTTTGACACCACCATCGACCGGAAGAGGTACAC
CAGCACCAAAGAGGTGCTGGACGCCACCCTGATCCACCAGAGCATCACCGGCCTGTACGAGACACGGATC
GACCTGTCTCAGCTGGGAGGCGACAAAAGGCCGGCGGCCACGAAAAAGGCCGGCCAGGCAAAAAAGAAAA
AGGAATTCGGCAGTGGAGAGGGCAGAGGAAGTCTGCTAACATGCGGTGACGTCGAGGAGAATCCTGGCCC
AATGACCGAGTACAAGCCCACGGTGCGCCTCGCCACCCGCGACGACGTCCCCAGGGCCGTACGCACCCTC
GCCGCCGCGTTCGCCGACTACCCCGCCACGCGCCACACCGTCGATCCGGACCGCCACATCGAGCGGGTCA
CCGAGCTGCAAGAACTCTTCCTCACGCGCGTCGGGCTCGACATCGGCAAGGTGTGGGTCGCGGACGACGG
CGCCGCGGTGGCGGTCTGGACCACGCCGGAGAGCGTCGAAGCGGGGGCGGTGTTCGCCGAGATCGGCCCG
CGCATGGCCGAGTTGAGCGGTTCCCGGCTGGCCGCGCAGCAACAGATGGAAGGCCTCCTGGCGCCGCACC
GGCCCAAGGAGCCCGCGTGGTTCCTGGCCACCGTCGGAGTCTCGCCCGACCACCAGGGCAAGGGTCTGGG
CAGCGCCGTCGTGCTCCCCGGAGTGGAGGCGGCCGAGCGCGCCGGGGTGCCCGCCTTCCTGGAGACCTCC
GCGCCCCGCAACCTCCCCTTCTACGAGCGGCTCGGCTTCACCGTCACCGCCGACGTCGAGGTGCCCGAAG
GACCGCGCACCTGGTGCATGACCCGCAAGCCCGGTGCCTGAGAATTCTAACTAGAGCTCGCTGATCAGCC
TCGACTGTGCCTTCTAGTTGCCAGCCATCTGTTGTTTGCCCCTCCCCCGTGCCTTCCTTGACCCTGGAAG
GTGCCACTCCCACTGTCCTTTCCTAATAAAATGAGGAAATTGCATCGCATTGTCTGAGTAGGTGTCATTC
TATTCTGGGGGGTGGGGTGGGGCAGGACAGCAAGGGGGAGGATTGGGAAGAGAATAGCAGGCATGCTGGG
GAGCGGCCGCAGGAACCCCTAGTGATGGAGTTGGCCACTCCCTCTCTGCGCGCTCGCTCGCTCACTGAGG
CCGGGCGACCAAAGGTCGCCCGACGCCCGGGCTTTGCCCGGGCGGCCTCAGTGAGCGAGCGAGCGCGCAG
CTGCCTGCAGGGGCGCCTGATGCGGTATTTTCTCCTTACGCATCTGTGCGGTATTTCACACCGCATA
[142 nt withheld, positions 6368-6509]
C
[141 nt withheld, positions 6511-6651]
CCTTTGACGTTGGAGTCCACGTTCTTT
[37 nt withheld, positions 6679-6715]
ACCCTATCTCGGGCTATTCTTTTGATTTATAAGGGATTTTGCCGATTTCGGCCTATTGGTTAAAAAATGA
GCTGATTTAACAAAAATTTAACGCGAATTTTAACAAAATATTAACGTTTACAATTTTATGGTGCACTCTC
AGTACAATCTGCTCTGATGCCGCATAGTTAAGCCAGCCCCGACACCCGCCAACACCCGCTGACGCGCCCT
GACGGGCTTGTCTGCTCCCGGCATCCGCTTACAGACAAGCTGTGACCGTCTCCGGGAGCTGCATGTGTCA
GAGGTTTTCACCGTCATCACCGAAACGCGCGAGACGAAAGGGCCTCGTGATACGCCTATTTTTATAGGTT
AATGTCATGATAATAATGGTTTCTTAGACGTCAGGTGGCACTTTTCGGGGAAATGTGCGCGGAACCCCTA
TTTGTTTATTTTTCTAAATACATTCAAATATGTATCCGCTCATGAGACAATAACCCTGATAAATGCTTCA
ATAATATTGAAAAAGGAAGAGTATGAGTATTCAACATTTCCGTGTCGCCCTTATTCCCTTTTTTGCGGCA
TTTTGCCTTCCTGTTTTTGCTCACCCAGAAACGCTGGTGAAAGTAAAAGATGCTGAAGATCAGTTGGGTG
CACGAGTGGGTTACATCGAACTGGATCTCAACAGCGGTAAGATCCTTGAGAGTTTTCGCCCCGAAGAACG
TTTTCCAATGATGAGCACTTTTAAAGTTCTGCTATGTGGCGCGGTATTATCCCGTATTGACGCCGGGCAA
GAGCAACTCGGTCGCCGCATACACTATTCTCAGAATGACTTGGTTGAGTACTCACCAGTCACAGAAAAGC
ATCTTACGGATGGCATGACAGTAAGAGAATTATGCAGTGCTGCCATAACCATGAGTGATAACACTGCGGC
CAACTTACTTCTGACAACGATCGGAGGACCGAAGGAGCTAACCGCTTTTTTGCACAACATGGGGGATCAT
GTAACTCGCCTTGATCGTTGGGAACCGGAGCTGAATGAAGCCATACCAAACGACGAGCGTGACACCACGA
TGCCTGTAGCAATGGCAACAACGTTGCGCAAACTATTAACTGGCGAACTACTTACTCTAGCTTCCCGGCA
ACAATTAATAGACTGGATGGAGGCGGATAAAGTTGCAGGACCACTTCTGCGCTCGGCCCTTCCGGCTGGC
TGGTTTATTGCTGATAAATCTGGAGCCGGTGAGCGTGGAAGCCGCGGTATCATTGCAGCACTGGGGCCAG
ATGGTAAGCCCTCCCGTATCGTAGTTATCTACACGACGGGGAGTCAGGCAACTATGGATGAACGAAATAG
ACAGATCGCTGAGATAGGTGCCTCACTGATTAAGCATTGGTAACTGTCAGACCAAGTTTACTCATATATA
CTTTAGATTGATTTAAAACTTCATTTTTAATTTAAAAGGATCTAGGTGAAGATCCTTTTTGATAATCTCA
TGACCAAAATCCCTTAACGTGAGTTTTCGTTCCACTGAGCGTCAGACCCCGTAGAAAAGATCAAAGGATC
TTCTTGAGATCCTTTTTTTCTGCGCGTAATCTGCTGCTTGCAAACAAAAAAACCACCGCTACCAGCGGTG
GTTTGTTTGCCGGATCAAGAGCTACCAACTCTTTTTCCGAAGGTAACTGGCTTCAGCAGAGCGCAGATAC
CAAATACTGTCCTTCTAGTGTAGCCGTAGTTAGGCCACCACTTCAAGAACTCTGTAGCACCGCCTACATA
CCTCGCTCTGCTAATCCTGTTACCAGTGGCTGCTGCCAGTGGCGATAAGTCGTGTCTTACCGGGTTGGAC
TCAAGACGATAGTTACCGGATAAGGCGCAGCGGTCGGGCTGAACGGGGGGTTCGTGCACACAGCCCAGCT
TGGAGCGAACGACCTACACCGAACTGAGATACCTACAGCGTGAGCTATGAGAAAGCGCCACGCTTCCCGA
AGGGAGAAAGGCGGACAGGTATCCGGTAAGCGGCAGGGTCGGAACAGGAGAGCGCACGAGGGAGCTTCCA
GGGGGAAACGCCTGGTATCTTTATAGTCCTGTCGGGTTTCGCCACCTCTGACTTGAGCGTCGATTTTTGT
GATGCTCGTCAGGGGGGCGGAGCCTATGGAAAAACGCCAGCAACGCGGCCTTTTTACGGTTCCTGGCCTT
TTGCTGGCCTTTTGCTCACATGTGAGGGCCTATTTCCCATGATTCCTTCATATTTGCATATACGATACAA
GGCTGTTAGAGAGATAATTGGAATTAATTTGACTGTAAACACAAAGATATTAGTACAAAATACGTGACGT
AGAAAGTAATAATTTCTTGGGTAGTTTGCAGTTTTAAAATTATGTTTTAAAATGGACTATCATATGCTTA
CCGTAACTTGAAAGTATTTCGATTTCTTGGCTTTATATATCTTGTGGAAAGGACGAAACACCGTCTTCAG
GCTATAAGACAGA
