Features (pLannotate 1.2.2; 20 found; start..end, strand, type, name):
    123..350     +  intron         hybrid intron: hybrid between chicken β-actin (CBA) and minute virus of mice (MMV) introns (Gray et al., 2011)
    488..2203    +  CDS            Cas9(N): N-terminal portion of Streptococcus pyogenes Cas9 (Zetsche et al., 2015)
   2090..4588    +  CDS            Cas9(C): C-terminal portion of Streptococcus pyogenes Cas9 (Zetsche et al., 2015)
   4589..4636    +  CDS            nucleoplasmin NLS: bipartite nuclear localization signal from nucleoplasmin
   4706..5305    +  CDS            PuroR (fragment): puromycin N-acetyltransferase; pac from Streptomyces; confers resistance to puromycin
   5339..5450    +  polyA_signal   bGH poly(A) signal: bovine growth hormone polyadenylation signal
   5555..5695    +  repeat_region  AAV2 ITR: inverted terminal repeat of adeno-associated virus serotype 2 inverted
   5700..5751    -  misc_feature   bom (fragment): basis of mobility region from pBR322
   5770..6225    +  rep_origin     f1 ori (sequence partly withheld): f1 bacteriophage origin of replication; arrow indicates direction of (+) strand synthesis
   6226..6275    -  misc_feature   bom (fragment): basis of mobility region from pBR322
   6377..6412    -  CDS            rop (fragment): Rop protein, which maintains plasmids at low copy number; rop
   6507..6611    +  promoter       AmpR promoter: bla
   6612..7472    +  CDS            AmpR: β-lactamase; bla; confers resistance to ampicillin, carbenicillin, and related antibiotics
   7643..8231    +  rep_origin     ori: high-copy-number ColE1/pMB1/pBR322/pUC origin of replication
   8293..8533    +  promoter       U6 promoter: RNA polymerase III promoter for human U6 snRNA
   8563..8638    +  misc_RNA       gRNA scaffold: guide RNA scaffold for the Streptococcus pyogenes CRISPR/Cas9 system
   8645..8688    +  misc_RNA       gRNA scaffold (fragment): guide RNA scaffold for the Streptococcus pyogenes CRISPR/Cas9 system
   8735..9020    +  enhancer       CMV enhancer: human cytomegalovirus immediate early enhancer; contains an 18-bp deletion relative to the standard CMV enhancer
   9022..9       +  promoter       chicken β-actin promoter (fragment) (across the origin): contains a 21-bp deletion relative to the standard chicken β-actin promoter
   9123..122     +  promoter       chicken β-actin promoter (fragment) (across the origin): contains a 21-bp deletion relative to the standard chicken β-actin promoter
>Addgene plasmid #175872 | ZMAT4.1.2-gDNA | addgene full sequence | sequence record 346232 | Addgene NGS Result
GGGGCGGGGCGAGGCGGAGAGGTGCGGCGGCAGCCAATCAGAGCGGCGCGCTCCGAAAGTTTCCTTTTAT
GGCGAGGCGGCGGCGGCGGCGGCCCTATAAAAAGCGAAGCGCGCGGCGGGCGGGAGTCGCTGCGCGCTGC
CTTCGCCCCGTGCCCCGCTCCGCCGCCGCCTCGCGCCGCCCGCCCCGGCTCTGACTGACCGCGTTACTCC
CACAGGTGAGCGGGCGGGACGGCCCTTCTCCTCCGGGCTGTAATTAGCTGAGCAAGAGGTAAGGGTTTAA
GGGATGGTTGGTTGGTGGGGTATTAATGTTTAATTACCTGGAGCACCTGCCTGAAATCACTTTTTTTCAG
GTTGGACCGGTGCCACCATGGACTATAAGGACCACGACGGAGACTACAAGGATCATGATATTGATTACAA
AGACGATGACGATAAGATGGCCCCAAAGAAGAAGCGGAAGGTCGGTATCCACGGAGTCCCAGCAGCCGAC
AAGAAGTACAGCATCGGCCTGGCCATCGGCACCAACTCTGTGGGCTGGGCCGTGATCACCGACGAGTACA
AGGTGCCCAGCAAGAAATTCAAGGTGCTGGGCAACACCGACCGGCACAGCATCAAGAAGAACCTGATCGG
AGCCCTGCTGTTCGACAGCGGCGAAACAGCCGAGGCCACCCGGCTGAAGAGAACCGCCAGAAGAAGATAC
ACCAGACGGAAGAACCGGATCTGCTATCTGCAAGAGATCTTCAGCAACGAGATGGCCAAGGTGGACGACA
GCTTCTTCCACAGACTGGAAGAGTCCTTCCTGGTGGAAGAGGATAAGAAGCACGAGCGGCACCCCATCTT
CGGCAACATCGTGGACGAGGTGGCCTACCACGAGAAGTACCCCACCATCTACCACCTGAGAAAGAAACTG
GTGGACAGCACCGACAAGGCCGACCTGCGGCTGATCTATCTGGCCCTGGCCCACATGATCAAGTTCCGGG
GCCACTTCCTGATCGAGGGCGACCTGAACCCCGACAACAGCGACGTGGACAAGCTGTTCATCCAGCTGGT
GCAGACCTACAACCAGCTGTTCGAGGAAAACCCCATCAACGCCAGCGGCGTGGACGCCAAGGCCATCCTG
TCTGCCAGACTGAGCAAGAGCAGACGGCTGGAAAATCTGATCGCCCAGCTGCCCGGCGAGAAGAAGAATG
GCCTGTTCGGCAACCTGATTGCCCTGAGCCTGGGCCTGACCCCCAACTTCAAGAGCAACTTCGACCTGGC
CGAGGATGCCAAACTGCAGCTGAGCAAGGACACCTACGACGACGACCTGGACAACCTGCTGGCCCAGATC
GGCGACCAGTACGCCGACCTGTTTCTGGCCGCCAAGAACCTGTCCGACGCCATCCTGCTGAGCGACATCC
TGAGAGTGAACACCGAGATCACCAAGGCCCCCCTGAGCGCCTCTATGATCAAGAGATACGACGAGCACCA
CCAGGACCTGACCCTGCTGAAAGCTCTCGTGCGGCAGCAGCTGCCTGAGAAGTACAAAGAGATTTTCTTC
GACCAGAGCAAGAACGGCTACGCCGGCTACATTGACGGCGGAGCCAGCCAGGAAGAGTTCTACAAGTTCA
TCAAGCCCATCCTGGAAAAGATGGACGGCACCGAGGAACTGCTCGTGAAGCTGAACAGAGAGGACCTGCT
GCGGAAGCAGCGGACCTTCGACAACGGCAGCATCCCCCACCAGATCCACCTGGGAGAGCTGCACGCCATT
CTGCGGCGGCAGGAAGATTTTTACCCATTCCTGAAGGACAACCGGGAAAAGATCGAGAAGATCCTGACCT
TCCGCATCCCCTACTACGTGGGCCCTCTGGCCAGGGGAAACAGCAGATTCGCCTGGATGACCAGAAAGAG
CGAGGAAACCATCACCCCCTGGAACTTCGAGGAAGTGGTGGACAAGGGCGCTTCCGCCCAGAGCTTCATC
GAGCGGATGACCAACTTCGATAAGAACCTGCCCAACGAGAAGGTGCTGCCCAAGCACAGCCTGCTGTACG
AGTACTTCACCGTGTATAACGAGCTGACCAAAGTGAAATACGTGACCGAGGGAATGAGAAAGCCCGCCTT
CCTGAGCGGCGAGCAGAAAAAGGCCATCGTGGACCTGCTGTTCAAGACCAACCGGAAAGTGACCGTGAAG
CAGCTGAAAGAGGACTACTTCAAGAAAATCGAGTGCTTCGACTCCGTGGAAATCTCCGGCGTGGAAGATC
GGTTCAACGCCTCCCTGGGCACATACCACGATCTGCTGAAAATTATCAAGGACAAGGACTTCCTGGACAA
TGAGGAAAACGAGGACATTCTGGAAGATATCGTGCTGACCCTGACACTGTTTGAGGACAGAGAGATGATC
GAGGAACGGCTGAAAACCTATGCCCACCTGTTCGACGACAAAGTGATGAAGCAGCTGAAGCGGCGGAGAT
ACACCGGCTGGGGCAGGCTGAGCCGGAAGCTGATCAACGGCATCCGGGACAAGCAGTCCGGCAAGACAAT
CCTGGATTTCCTGAAGTCCGACGGCTTCGCCAACAGAAACTTCATGCAGCTGATCCACGACGACAGCCTG
ACCTTTAAAGAGGACATCCAGAAAGCCCAGGTGTCCGGCCAGGGCGATAGCCTGCACGAGCACATTGCCA
ATCTGGCCGGCAGCCCCGCCATTAAGAAGGGCATCCTGCAGACAGTGAAGGTGGTGGACGAGCTCGTGAA
AGTGATGGGCCGGCACAAGCCCGAGAACATCGTGATCGAAATGGCCAGAGAGAACCAGACCACCCAGAAG
GGACAGAAGAACAGCCGCGAGAGAATGAAGCGGATCGAAGAGGGCATCAAAGAGCTGGGCAGCCAGATCC
TGAAAGAACACCCCGTGGAAAACACCCAGCTGCAGAACGAGAAGCTGTACCTGTACTACCTGCAGAATGG
GCGGGATATGTACGTGGACCAGGAACTGGACATCAACCGGCTGTCCGACTACGATGTGGACCATATCGTG
CCTCAGAGCTTTCTGAAGGACGACTCCATCGACAACAAGGTGCTGACCAGAAGCGACAAGAACCGGGGCA
AGAGCGACAACGTGCCCTCCGAAGAGGTCGTGAAGAAGATGAAGAACTACTGGCGGCAGCTGCTGAACGC
CAAGCTGATTACCCAGAGAAAGTTCGACAATCTGACCAAGGCCGAGAGAGGCGGCCTGAGCGAACTGGAT
AAGGCCGGCTTCATCAAGAGACAGCTGGTGGAAACCCGGCAGATCACAAAGCACGTGGCACAGATCCTGG
ACTCCCGGATGAACACTAAGTACGACGAGAATGACAAGCTGATCCGGGAAGTGAAAGTGATCACCCTGAA
GTCCAAGCTGGTGTCCGATTTCCGGAAGGATTTCCAGTTTTACAAAGTGCGCGAGATCAACAACTACCAC
CACGCCCACGACGCCTACCTGAACGCCGTCGTGGGAACCGCCCTGATCAAAAAGTACCCTAAGCTGGAAA
GCGAGTTCGTGTACGGCGACTACAAGGTGTACGACGTGCGGAAGATGATCGCCAAGAGCGAGCAGGAAAT
CGGCAAGGCTACCGCCAAGTACTTCTTCTACAGCAACATCATGAACTTTTTCAAGACCGAGATTACCCTG
GCCAACGGCGAGATCCGGAAGCGGCCTCTGATCGAGACAAACGGCGAAACCGGGGAGATCGTGTGGGATA
AGGGCCGGGATTTTGCCACCGTGCGGAAAGTGCTGAGCATGCCCCAAGTGAATATCGTGAAAAAGACCGA
GGTGCAGACAGGCGGCTTCAGCAAAGAGTCTATCCTGCCCAAGAGGAACAGCGATAAGCTGATCGCCAGA
AAGAAGGACTGGGACCCTAAGAAGTACGGCGGCTTCGACAGCCCCACCGTGGCCTATTCTGTGCTGGTGG
TGGCCAAAGTGGAAAAGGGCAAGTCCAAGAAACTGAAGAGTGTGAAAGAGCTGCTGGGGATCACCATCAT
GGAAAGAAGCAGCTTCGAGAAGAATCCCATCGACTTTCTGGAAGCCAAGGGCTACAAAGAAGTGAAAAAG
GACCTGATCATCAAGCTGCCTAAGTACTCCCTGTTCGAGCTGGAAAACGGCCGGAAGAGAATGCTGGCCT
CTGCCGGCGAACTGCAGAAGGGAAACGAACTGGCCCTGCCCTCCAAATATGTGAACTTCCTGTACCTGGC
CAGCCACTATGAGAAGCTGAAGGGCTCCCCCGAGGATAATGAGCAGAAACAGCTGTTTGTGGAACAGCAC
AAGCACTACCTGGACGAGATCATCGAGCAGATCAGCGAGTTCTCCAAGAGAGTGATCCTGGCCGACGCTA
ATCTGGACAAAGTGCTGTCCGCCTACAACAAGCACCGGGATAAGCCCATCAGAGAGCAGGCCGAGAATAT
CATCCACCTGTTTACCCTGACCAATCTGGGAGCCCCTGCCGCCTTCAAGTACTTTGACACCACCATCGAC
CGGAAGAGGTACACCAGCACCAAAGAGGTGCTGGACGCCACCCTGATCCACCAGAGCATCACCGGCCTGT
ACGAGACACGGATCGACCTGTCTCAGCTGGGAGGCGACAAAAGGCCGGCGGCCACGAAAAAGGCCGGCCA
GGCAAAAAAGAAAAAGGAATTCGGCAGTGGAGAGGGCAGAGGAAGTCTGCTAACATGCGGTGACGTCGAG
GAGAATCCTGGCCCAATGACCGAGTACAAGCCCACGGTGCGCCTCGCCACCCGCGACGACGTCCCCAGGG
CCGTACGCACCCTCGCCGCCGCGTTCGCCGACTACCCCGCCACGCGCCACACCGTCGATCCGGACCGCCA
CATCGAGCGGGTCACCGAGCTGCAAGAACTCTTCCTCACGCGCGTCGGGCTCGACATCGGCAAGGTGTGG
GTCGCGGACGACGGCGCCGCGGTGGCGGTCTGGACCACGCCGGAGAGCGTCGAAGCGGGGGCGGTGTTCG
CCGAGATCGGCCCGCGCATGGCCGAGTTGAGCGGTTCCCGGCTGGCCGCGCAGCAACAGATGGAAGGCCT
CCTGGCGCCGCACCGGCCCAAGGAGCCCGCGTGGTTCCTGGCCACCGTCGGAGTCTCGCCCGACCACCAG
GGCAAGGGTCTGGGCAGCGCCGTCGTGCTCCCCGGAGTGGAGGCGGCCGAGCGCGCCGGGGTGCCCGCCT
TCCTGGAGACCTCCGCGCCCCGCAACCTCCCCTTCTACGAGCGGCTCGGCTTCACCGTCACCGCCGACGT
CGAGGTGCCCGAAGGACCGCGCACCTGGTGCATGACCCGCAAGCCCGGTGCCTGAGAATTCTAACTAGAG
CTCGCTGATCAGCCTCGACTGTGCCTTCTAGTTGCCAGCCATCTGTTGTTTGCCCCTCCCCCGTGCCTTC
CTTGACCCTGGAAGGTGCCACTCCCACTGTCCTTTCCTAATAAAATGAGGAAATTGCATCGCATTGTCTG
AGTAGGTGTCATTCTATTCTGGGGGGTGGGGTGGGGCAGGACAGCAAGGGGGAGGATTGGGAAGAGAATA
GCAGGCATGCTGGGGAGCGGCCGCAGGAACCCCTAGTGATGGAGTTGGCCACTCCCTCTCTGCGCGCTCG
CTCGCTCACTGAGGCCGGGCGACCAAAGGTCGCCCGACGCCCGGGCTTTGCCCGGGCGGCCTCAGTGAGC
GAGCGAGCGCGCAGCTGCCTGCAGGGGCGCCTGATGCGGTATTTTCTCCTTACGCATCTGTGCGGTATTT
CACACCGCATA
[95 nt withheld, positions 5752-5846]
T
[46 nt withheld, positions 5848-5893]
C
[141 nt withheld, positions 5895-6035]
CCTTTGACGTTGGAGTCCACGTTCTTT
[37 nt withheld, positions 6063-6099]
ACTCTATCTCGGGCTATTCTTTTGATTTATAAGGGATTTTGCCGATTTCGGTCTATTGGTTAAAAAATGA
GCTGATTTAACAAAAATTTAACGCGAATTTTAACAAAATATTAACGTTTACAATTTTATGGTGCACTCTC
AGTACAATCTGCTCTGATGCCGCATAGTTAAGCCAGCCCCGACACCCGCCAACACCCGCTGACGCGCCCT
GACGGGCTTGTCTGCTCCCGGCATCCGCTTACAGACAAGCTGTGACCGTCTCCGGGAGCTGCATGTGTCA
GAGGTTTTCACCGTCATCACCGAAACGCGCGAGACGAAAGGGCCTCGTGATACGCCTATTTTTATAGGTT
AATGTCATGATAATAATGGTTTCTTAGACGTCAGGTGGCACTTTTCGGGGAAATGTGCGCGGAACCCCTA
TTTGTTTATTTTTCTAAATACATTCAAATATGTATCCGCTCATGAGACAATAACCCTGATAAATGCTTCA
ATAATATTGAAAAAGGAAGAGTATGAGTATTCAACATTTCCGTGTCGCCCTTATTCCCTTTTTTGCGGCA
TTTTGCCTTCCTGTTTTTGCTCACCCAGAAACGCTGGTGAAAGTAAAAGATGCTGAAGATCAGTTGGGTG
CACGAGTGGGTTACATCGAACTGGATCTCAACAGCGGTAAGATCCTTGAGAGTTTTCGCCCCGAAGAACG
TTTTCCAATGATGAGCACTTTTAAAGTTCTGCTATGTGGCGCGGTATTATCCCGTATTGACGCCGGGCAA
GAGCAACTCGGTCGCCGCATACACTATTCTCAGAATGACTTGGTTGAGTACTCACCAGTCACAGAAAAGC
ATCTTACGGATGGCATGACAGTAAGAGAATTATGCAGTGCTGCCATAACCATGAGTGATAACACTGCGGC
CAACTTACTTCTGACAACGATCGGAGGACCGAAGGAGCTAACCGCTTTTTTGCACAACATGGGGGATCAT
GTAACTCGCCTTGATCGTTGGGAACCGGAGCTGAATGAAGCCATACCAAACGACGAGCGTGACACCACGA
TGCCTGTAGCAATGGCAACAACGTTGCGCAAACTATTAACTGGCGAACTACTTACTCTAGCTTCCCGGCA
ACAATTAATAGACTGGATGGAGGCGGATAAAGTTGCAGGACCACTTCTGCGCTCGGCCCTTCCGGCTGGC
TGGTTTATTGCTGATAAATCTGGAGCCGGTGAGCGTGGAAGCCGCGGTATCATTGCAGCACTGGGGCCAG
ATGGTAAGCCCTCCCGTATCGTAGTTATCTACACGACGGGGAGTCAGGCAACTATGGATGAACGAAATAG
ACAGATCGCTGAGATAGGTGCCTCACTGATTAAGCATTGGTAACTGTCAGACCAAGTTTACTCATATATA
CTTTAGATTGATTTAAAACTTCATTTTTAATTTAAAAGGATCTAGGTGAAGATCCTTTTTGATAATCTCA
TGACCAAAATCCCTTAACGTGAGTTTTCGTTCCACTGAGCGTCAGACCCCGTAGAAAAGATCAAAGGATC
TTCTTGAGATCCTTTTTTTCTGCGCGTAATCTGCTGCTTGCAAACAAAAAAACCACCGCTACCAGCGGTG
GTTTGTTTGCCGGATCAAGAGCTACCAACTCTTTTTCCGAAGGTAACTGGCTTCAGCAGAGCGCAGATAC
CAAATACTGTTCTTCTAGTGTAGCCGTAGTTAGGCCACCACTTCAAGAACTCTGTAGCACCGCCTACATA
CCTCGCTCTGCTAATCCTGTTACCAGTGGCTGCTGCCAGTGGCGATAAGTCGTGTCTTACCGGGTTGGAC
TCAAGACGATAGTTACCGGATAAGGCGCAGCGGTCGGGCTGAACGGGGGGTTCGTGCACACAGCCCAGCT
TGGAGCGAACGACCTACACCGAACTGAGATACCTACAGCGTGAGCTATGAGAAAGCGCCACGCTTCCCGA
AGGGAGAAAGGCGGACAGGTATCCGGTAAGCGGCAGGGTCGGAACAGGAGAGCGCACGAGGGAGCTTCCA
GGGGGAAACGCCTGGTATCTTTATAGTCCTGTCGGGTTTCGCCACCTCTGACTTGAGCGTCGATTTTTGT
GATGCTCGTCAGGGGGGCGGAGCCTATGGAAAAACGCCAGCAACGCGGCCTTTTTACGGTTCCTGGCCTT
TTGCTGGCCTTTTGCTCACATGTGAGGGCCTATTTCCCATGATTCCTTCATATTTGCATATACGATACAA
GGCTGTTAGAGAGATAATTGGAATTAATTTGACTGTAAACACAAAGATATTAGTACAAAATACGTGACGT
AGAAAGTAATAATTTCTTGGGTAGTTTGCAGTTTTAAAATTATGTTTTAAAATGGACTATCATATGCTTA
CCGTAACTTGAAAGTATTTCGATTTCTTGGCTTTATATATCTTGTGGAAAGGACGAAACACCGTCTTCAG
GCTATAAGACAGAGTTTTAGAGCTAGAAATAGCAAGTTAAAATAAGGCTAGTCCGTTATCAACTTGAAAA
AGTGGCACCGAGTCGGTGCTTTTTTGTTTTAGAGCTAGAAATAGCAAGTTAAAATAAGGCTAGTCCGTTT
TTAGCGCGTGCGCCAATTCTGCAGACAAATGGCTCTAGAGGTACCCGTTACATAACTTACGGTAAATGGC
CCGCCTGGCTGACCGCCCAACGACCCCCGCCCATTGACGTCAATAGTAACGCCAATAGGGACTTTCCATT
GACGTCAATGGGTGGAGTATTTACGGTAAACTGCCCACTTGGCAGTACATCAAGTGTATCATATGCCAAG
TACGCCCCCTATTGACGTCAATGACGGTAAATGGCCCGCCTGGCATTGTGCCCAGTACATGACCTTATGG
GACTTTCCTACTTGGCAGTACATCTACGTATTAGTCATCGCTATTACCATGGTCGAGGTGAGCCCCACGT
TCTGCTTCACTCTCCCCATCTCCCCCCCCTCCCCACCCCCAATTTTGTATTTATTTATTTTTTAATTATT
TTGTGCAGCGATGGGGGC
